Addgene plasmid #178125: GRN_Halo_C_allele
Purpose: Donor vector for endogenous tagging of human GRN at the C-terminus with halotag
Depositing lab: iPSC Neurodegenerative Disease Initiative (iNDI) & Michael Ward. Depositing organization: National Institute of Neurological Disorders and Strokes (NINDS).
Backbone
  Vector backbone: pUC57-BsaI-Free
  Vector type: Donor vector
Growth in bacteria
  Bacterial resistance: Ampicillin, 100 μg/mL
  Growth temperature: 37°C
  Growth strain: DH5alpha
  Copy number: High Copy
Gene/Insert
  Gene/Insert name: Halotag (alt name: GRN)
  Species: H. sapiens (human)
  Entrez Gene: GRN (a.k.a. CLN11, FTD2, GEP, GP88, PCDGF, PEPI, PGRN)
  Cloning method: Unknown
Terms and licenses: Academic/Nonprofit Terms; Industry Terms: Not Available to Industry
How to cite: GRN_Halo_C_allele was a gift from iPSC Neurodegenerative Disease Initiative (iNDI) & Michael Ward (Addgene plasmid # 178125 ; http://n2t.net/addgene:178125 ; RRID:Addgene_178125)
