[The description below was written by a language model from this plasmid's Addgene catalogue record and pLannotate feature annotations shown in this document.]
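Description:
GRN_Halo_C_allele is a homology-directed repair donor plasmid for knocking a HaloTag into the endogenous human GRN (progranulin) locus, so that the native protein carries the tag at its C-terminus. It is built on pUC57-BsaI-Free, a small bacterial cloning backbone. Propagation in E. coli relies on a high-copy ColE1/pUC-type origin, with selection by ampicillin through the β-lactamase gene and its own promoter. The remaining backbone annotations (lac promoter and operator, CAP binding site, and fragments of lacZα, lacI, rop and bom) are remnants of the pUC cloning region and play no part in the tagging strategy. The total sequenced length is 4,442 nt.

The payload lies between the lacZα fragment and the lac promoter. Its central element is an open reading frame of about 0.9 kb annotated as dhaA, a bacterial haloalkane dehalogenase. This is the enzyme family from which HaloTag was engineered, so the hit corresponds to the HaloTag coding sequence, which binds synthetic chloroalkane ligands covalently for fluorescent labelling, pulldown or induced degradation. Upstream of it are two short hits to a horse antimicrobial protein. These most likely reflect similarity to the granulin-like coding exons of GRN within the 5′ homology arm, although the annotation does not label them as such. The unannotated sequence on either side of the tag is presumably GRN genomic homology. The record does not give arm lengths, linker composition or a matching guide RNA. No mammalian promoter or selection cassette is annotated, which fits a design in which expression depends on the endogenous GRN locus after nuclease-assisted integration. The depositing initiative's focus suggests use in human iPSC models of neurodegenerative disease.
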