Features (pLannotate 1.2.2; 13 found; start..end, strand, type, name):
      5..26      -  protein_bind   CAP binding site: CAP binding activates transcription in the presence of cAMP. E. coli catabolite activator protein
     39..131     -  CDS            lacI (fragment): lac repressor; lacI; The lac repressor binds to the lac operator to inhibit transcription in E. coli. This inhibition can be relieved by adding lactose or isopropyl-β-D-thiogalactopyranoside (IPTG).
    314..902     -  rep_origin     ori: high-copy-number ColE1/pMB1/pBR322/pUC origin of replication
   1073..1933    -  CDS            AmpR: β-lactamase; bla; confers resistance to ampicillin, carbenicillin, and related antibiotics
   1934..2038    -  promoter       AmpR promoter: bla
   2133..2168    +  CDS            rop (fragment): Rop protein, which maintains plasmids at low copy number; rop
   2270..2369    +  misc_feature   bom (fragment): basis of mobility region from pBR322
   2375..2532    -  CDS            lacZα (fragment): LacZα fragment of β-galactosidase; lacZ fragment
   2647..2739    +  CDS            ENA1_HORSE (fragment): Experimental evidence at protein level: Swiss-Prot protein existence level 1. Has antimicrobial activity against Gram-negative and Gram- positive bacteria. From Equus caballus (Horse).
   2826..2873    +  CDS            ENA1_HORSE (fragment): Experimental evidence at protein level: Swiss-Prot protein existence level 1. Has antimicrobial activity against Gram-negative and Gram- positive bacteria. From Equus caballus (Horse).
   3009..3884    +  CDS            dhaA: DHAA_PSEPV - Experimental evidence at protein level: Swiss-Prot protein existence level 1. Catalyzes hydrolytic cleavage of carbon-halogen bonds in halogenated aliphatic compounds, leading to the formation of the corresponding primary alcohols, halide ions and protons. Has a broad substrate specificity, as it is able to dehalogenate mono- and di- chlorinated and brominated alkanes (up to at least C10), and the two isomers of 1,3-dichloropropene to 3-chloroallyl alcohol; the highest activity was found with 1,2-dibromoethane, while no activity was observed with the analog 1,2-dichloroethane. Fro
   4378..4394    -  protein_bind   lac operator: The lac repressor binds to the lac operator to inhibit transcription in E. coli. This inhibition can be relieved by adding lactose or isopropyl-β-D-thiogalactopyranoside (IPTG). lac repressor encoded by lacI
   4402..4432    -  promoter       lac promoter: promoter for the E. coli lac operon
>Addgene plasmid #178125 | GRN_Halo_C_allele | addgene full sequence | sequence record 349355 | Addgene NGS Result
CCTAATGAGTGAGCTAACTCACATTAATTGCGTTGCGCTCACTGCCCGCTTTCCAGTCGGGAAACCTGTC
GTGCCAGCTGCATTAATGAATCGGCCAACGCGCGGGGAGAGGCGGTTTGCGTATTGGGCGCTCTTCCGCT
TCCTCGCTCACTGACTCGCTGCGCTCGGTCGTTCGGCTGCGGCGAGCGGTATCAGCTCACTCAAAGGCGG
TAATACGGTTATCCACAGAATCAGGGGATAACGCAGGAAAGAACATGTGAGCAAAAGGCCAGCAAAAGGC
CAGGAACCGTAAAAAGGCCGCGTTGCTGGCGTTTTTCCATAGGCTCCGCCCCCCTGACGAGCATCACAAA
AATCGACGCTCAAGTCAGAGGTGGCGAAACCCGACAGGACTATAAAGATACCAGGCGTTTCCCCCTGGAA
GCTCCCTCGTGCGCTCTCCTGTTCCGACCCTGCCGCTTACCGGATACCTGTCCGCCTTTCTCCCTTCGGG
AAGCGTGGCGCTTTCTCATAGCTCACGCTGTAGGTATCTCAGTTCGGTGTAGGTCGTTCGCTCCAAGCTG
GGCTGTGTGCACGAACCCCCCGTTCAGCCCGACCGCTGCGCCTTATCCGGTAACTATCGTCTTGAGTCCA
ACCCGGTAAGACACGACTTATCGCCACTGGCAGCAGCCACTGGTAACAGGATTAGCAGAGCGAGGTATGT
AGGCGGTGCTACAGAGTTCTTGAAGTGGTGGCCTAACTACGGCTACACTAGAAGAACAGTATTTGGTATC
TGCGCTCTGCTGAAGCCAGTTACCTTCGGAAAAAGAGTTGGTAGCTCTTGATCCGGCAAACAAACCACCG
CTGGTAGCGGTGGTTTTTTTGTTTGCAAGCAGCAGATTACGCGCAGAAAAAAAGGATCTCAAGAAGATCC
TTTGATCTTTTCTACGGGGTCTGACGCTCAGTGGAACGAAAACTCACGTTAAGGGATTTTGGTCATGAGA
TTATCAAAAAGGATCTTCACCTAGATCCTTTTAAATTAAAAATGAAGTTTTAAATCAATCTAAAGTATAT
ATGAGTAAACTTGGTCTGACAGTTACCAATGCTTAATCAGTGAGGCACCTATCTCAGCGATCTGTCTATT
TCGTTCATCCATAGTTGCCTGACTCCCCGTCGTGTAGATAACTACGATACGGGAGGGCTTACCATCTGGC
CCCAGTGCTGCAATGATACCGCGAGATCCACGCTCACCGGCTCCAGATTTATCAGCAATAAACCAGCCAG
CCGGAAGGGCCGAGCGCAGAAGTGGTCCTGCAACTTTATCCGCCTCCATCCAGTCTATTAATTGTTGCCG
GGAAGCTAGAGTAAGTAGTTCGCCAGTTAATAGTTTGCGCAACGTTGTTGCCATTGCTACAGGCATCGTG
GTGTCACGCTCGTCGTTTGGTATGGCTTCATTCAGCTCCGGTTCCCAACGATCAAGGCGAGTTACATGAT
CCCCCATGTTGTGCAAAAAAGCGGTTAGCTCCTTCGGTCCTCCGATCGTTGTCAGAAGTAAGTTGGCCGC
AGTGTTATCACTCATGGTTATGGCAGCACTGCATAATTCTCTTACTGTCATGCCATCCGTAAGATGCTTT
TCTGTGACTGGTGAGTACTCAACCAAGTCATTCTGAGAATAGTGTATGCGGCGACCGAGTTGCTCTTGCC
CGGCGTCAATACGGGATAATACCGCGCCACATAGCAGAACTTTAAAAGTGCTCATCATTGGAAAACGTTC
TTCGGGGCGAAAACTCTCAAGGATCTTACCGCTGTTGAGATCCAGTTCGATGTAACCCACTCGTGCACCC
AACTGATCTTCAGCATCTTTTACTTTCACCAGCGTTTCTGGGTGAGCAAAAACAGGAAGGCAAAATGCCG
CAAAAAAGGGAATAAGGGCGACACGGAAATGTTGAATACTCATACTCTTCCTTTTTCAATATTATTGAAG
CATTTATCAGGGTTATTGTCTCATGAGCGGATACATATTTGAATGTATTTAGAAAAATAAACAAATAGGG
GTTCCGCGCACATTTCCCCGAAAAGTGCCACCTGACGTCTAAGAAACCATTATTATCATGACATTAACCT
ATAAAAATAGGCGTATCACGAGGCCCTTTCGTCTCGCGCGTTTCGGTGATGACGGTGAAAACCTCTGACA
CATGCAGCTCCCGGAGACGGTCACAGCTTGTCTGTAAGCGGATGCCGGGAGCAGACAAGCCCGTCAGGGC
GCGTCAGCGGGTGTTGGCGGGTGTCGGGGCTGGCTTAACTATGCGGCATCAGAGCAGATTGTACTGAGAG
TGCACCATATGCGGTGTGAAATACCGCACAGATGCGTAAGGAGAAAATACCGCATCAGGCGCCATTCGCC
ATTCAGGCTGCGCAACTGTTGGGAAGGGCGATCGGTGCGGGCCTCTTCGCTATTACGCCAGCTGGCGAAA
GGGGGATGTGCTGCAAGGCGATTAAGTTGGGTAACGCCAGGGTTTTCCCAGTCACGACGTTGTAAAACGA
CGGCCAGTGAATTCGAGCTCGGTACCTCGCGAATGCATCTAGATGAAGGCTCGATCCTGCGAGAAGGAAG
TGGTCTCTGCCCAGCCTGCCACCTTCCTGGCCCGTAGCCCTCACGTGGGTGTGAAGGACGTGGAGTGTGG
GGAAGGACACTTCTGCCATGATAACCAGACCTGCTGCCGAGACAACCGACAGGGCTGGGCCTGCTGTCCC
TACCGCCAGGTCAGTGCCAACCCCCATCCTGGGGCTGGGTATGGCCAGGGACCAGGTCCCACCTCGTCCA
ACCCTCTCGCCCCCCTCTGACCATCCAGGGCGTCTGTTGTGCTGATCGGCGCCACTGCTGTCCTGCTGGC
TTCCGCTGCGCAGCCAGGGGTACCAAGTGTTTGCGCAGGGAGGCCCCGCGCTGGGACGCCCCTTTGAGGG
ACCCAGCCTTGAGACAGCTGCTGGGTGGAGGAGGTTCTGGAGGCGGTGGAAGTGGTGGCGGAGGTAGCGC
CGAGATCGGCACCGGCTTTCCCTTCGATCCTCACTACGTGGAAGTGCTGGGCGAGAGAATGCACTATGTG
GACGTGGGCCCCAGAGATGGAACCCCTGTGCTGTTTCTGCACGGCAACCCTACCAGCAGCTACGTGTGGC
GGAACATCATCCCTCACGTGGCCCCTACACACAGATGTATCGCCCCTGACCTGATCGGCATGGGCAAGAG
CGATAAGCCCGACCTGGGCTACTTCTTCGACGACCACGTGCGGTTCATGGACGCCTTTATTGAGGCCCTC
GGCCTGGAAGAGGTGGTGCTGGTTATTCACGATTGGGGCAGCGCCCTGGGATTCCACTGGGCCAAGAGAA
ACCCCGAGAGAGTGAAGGGAATCGCCTTCATGGAATTCATCAGGCCCATTCCTACCTGGGACGAGTGGCC
TGAGTTCGCCAGAGAGACATTCCAGGCCTTCAGAACCACCGACGTGGGCAGAAAGCTGATCATCGACCAG
AACGTGTTCATCGAGGGCACCCTGCCTATGGGAGTCGTCAGACCACTGACCGAGGTGGAAATGGACCACT
ACAGAGAGCCCTTTCTGAACCCCGTGGACCGGGAACCTCTTTGGAGATTCCCCAACGAGCTGCCCATTGC
CGGCGAGCCTGCTAATATTGTGGCCCTGGTGGAAGAGTACATGGACTGGCTGCATCAGAGCCCCGTGCCT
AAGCTGCTGTTTTGGGGAACACCCGGCGTGCTGATTCCTCCTGCTGAAGCTGCCAGACTGGCCAAGAGCC
TGCCTAATTGCAAGGCCGTGGATATCGGCCCTGGCCTGAATCTGCTGCAAGAGGACAACCCCGATCTGAT
CGGCTCCGAGATTGCCAGATGGCTGAGCACCCTGGAAATCAGCGGATAAGGGACAGTACTGAAGACTCTG
CAGCCCTCGGGACCCCACTCGGAGGGTGCCCTCTGCTCAGGCCTCCCTAGCACCTCCCCCTAACCAAATT
CTCCCTGGACCCCATTCTGAGCTCCCCATCACCATGGGAGGTGGGGCCTCAATCTAAGGCCTTCCCTGTC
AGAAGGGGGTTGTGGCAAAAGCCACATTACAAGCTGCCATCCCCTCCCCGTTTCAGTGGACCCTGTGGCC
AGGTGCTTTTCCCTATCCACAGGGGTGTTTGTGTGTGTGCGCGTGTGCGTTTCAATAAAGTTTGTACACT
TTCTTAACAGTGTCTGATTTGCCGCCCTGCCTGCCCTCCCCAGGGCCCCAGAACAGGGGTTCACGTCCAC
TGCCAACACTCCCCTCCCCTACCCCACAGGGATCCCGGGCCCGTCGACTGCAGAGGCCTGCATGCAAGCT
TGGCGTAATCATGGTCATAGCTGTTTCCTGTGTGAAATTGTTATCCGCTCACAATTCCACACAACATACG
AGCCGGAAGCATAAAGTGTAAAGCCTGGGGTG
