>Addgene plasmid #178125 | GRN_Halo_C_allele | depositor partial sequence | sequence record 345762 | insert
TGAAGGCTCGATCCTGCGAGAAGGAAGTGGTCTCTGCCCAGCCTGCCACCTTCCTGGCCCGTAGCCCTCA
CGTGGGTGTGAAGGACGTGGAGTGTGGGGAAGGACACTTCTGCCATGATAACCAGACCTGCTGCCGAGAC
AACCGACAGGGCTGGGCCTGCTGTCCCTACCGCCAGGTCAGTGCCAACCCCCATCCTGGGGCTGGGTATG
GCCAGGGACCAGGTCCCACCTCGTCCAACCCTCTCGCCCCCCTCTGACCATCCAGGGCGTCTGTTGTGCT
GATCGGCGCCACTGCTGTCCTGCTGGCTTCCGCTGCGCAGCCAGGGGTACCAAGTGTTTGCGCAGGGAGG
CCCCGCGCTGGGACGCCCCTTTGAGGGACCCAGCCTTGAGACAGCTGCTGGGTGGAGGAGGTTCTGGAGG
CGGTGGAAGTGGTGGCGGAGGTAGCGCCGAGATCGGCACCGGCTTTCCCTTCGATCCTCACTACGTGGAA
GTGCTGGGCGAGAGAATGCACTATGTGGACGTGGGCCCCAGAGATGGAACCCCTGTGCTGTTTCTGCACG
GCAACCCTACCAGCAGCTACGTGTGGCGGAACATCATCCCTCACGTGGCCCCTACACACAGATGTATCGC
CCCTGACCTGATCGGCATGGGCAAGAGCGATAAGCCCGACCTGGGCTACTTCTTCGACGACCACGTGCGG
TTCATGGACGCCTTTATTGAGGCCCTCGGCCTGGAAGAGGTGGTGCTGGTTATTCACGATTGGGGCAGCG
CCCTGGGATTCCACTGGGCCAAGAGAAACCCCGAGAGAGTGAAGGGAATCGCCTTCATGGAATTCATCAG
GCCCATTCCTACCTGGGACGAGTGGCCTGAGTTCGCCAGAGAGACATTCCAGGCCTTCAGAACCACCGAC
GTGGGCAGAAAGCTGATCATCGACCAGAACGTGTTCATCGAGGGCACCCTGCCTATGGGAGTCGTCAGAC
CACTGACCGAGGTGGAAATGGACCACTACAGAGAGCCCTTTCTGAACCCCGTGGACCGGGAACCTCTTTG
GAGATTCCCCAACGAGCTGCCCATTGCCGGCGAGCCTGCTAATATTGTGGCCCTGGTGGAAGAGTACATG
GACTGGCTGCATCAGAGCCCCGTGCCTAAGCTGCTGTTTTGGGGAACACCCGGCGTGCTGATTCCTCCTG
CTGAAGCTGCCAGACTGGCCAAGAGCCTGCCTAATTGCAAGGCCGTGGATATCGGCCCTGGCCTGAATCT
GCTGCAAGAGGACAACCCCGATCTGATCGGCTCCGAGATTGCCAGATGGCTGAGCACCCTGGAAATCAGC
GGATAAGGGACAGTACTGAAGACTCTGCAGCCCTCGGGACCCCACTCGGAGGGTGCCCTCTGCTCAGGCC
TCCCTAGCACCTCCCCCTAACCAAATTCTCCCTGGACCCCATTCTGAGCTCCCCATCACCATGGGAGGTG
GGGCCTCAATCTAAGGCCTTCCCTGTCAGAAGGGGGTTGTGGCAAAAGCCACATTACAAGCTGCCATCCC
CTCCCCGTTTCAGTGGACCCTGTGGCCAGGTGCTTTTCCCTATCCACAGGGGTGTTTGTGTGTGTGCGCG
TGTGCGTTTCAATAAAGTTTGTACACTTTCTTAACAGTGTCTGATTTGCCGCCCTGCCTGCCCTCCCCAG
GGCCCCAGAACAGGGGTTCACGTCCACTGCCAACACTCCCCTCCCCTACCCCACAG
